>Addgene plasmid #43243 | II-ACGA | depositor partial sequence | sequence record 58508 | II-ACGA sequence 426 bps
CGTCTCGCTTAACCCCAGAGCAGGTCGTGGCAATCGCCTCCAACATTGGCGGGAAACAGGCACTCGAGAC
TGTCCAGCGCCTGCTTCCCGTGCTGTGCCAAGCGCACGGACTCACCCCAGAGCAGGTCGTGGCGATCGCA
AGCCACGACGGAGGAAAGCAAGCCTTGGAAACAGTACAGAGGCTGTTGCCTGTGCTGTGCCAAGCGCACG
GCCTCACCCCAGAGCAGGTCGTGGCAATCGCGAGCAATAACGGCGGAAAACAGGCTTTGGAAACGGTGCA
GAGGCTCCTTCCAGTGCTGTGCCAAGCGCACGGATTAACCCCAGAGCAGGTCGTGGCAATCGCCTCCAAC
ATTGGCGGGAAACAGGCACTCGAGACTGTCCAGCGCCTGCTTCCCGTGCTGTGCCAAGCGCACGGGCTCA
GAGACG
