>Addgene plasmid #43243 | II-ACGA | addgene partial sequence | sequence record 61909 | M13-F20 5'-TGTAAAACGACGGCCAGT-3'
GGGCGAATTGGGCCCTCTAGATGCATGCTCGAGCGGCCGCCAGTGTGATGGATATCTGCAGAATTCGCCC
TTAGTATCTTTCCTGTGCCCACGTCTCTGAGCCCGTGCGCTTGGCACAGCACGGGAAGCAGGCGCTGGAC
AGTCTCGAGTGCCTGTTTCCCGCCAATGTTGGAGGCGATTGCCACGACCTGCTCTGGGGTTAATCCGTGC
GCTTGGCACAGCACTGGAAGGAGCCTCTGCACCGTTTCCAAAGCCTGTTTTCCGCCGTTATTGCTCGCGA
TTGCCACGACCTGCTCTGGGGTGAGGCCGTGCGCTTGGCACAGCACAGGCAACAGCCTCTGTACTGTTTC
CAAGGCTTGCTTTCCTCCGTCGTGGCTTGCGATCGCCACGACCTGCTCTGGGGTGAGTCCGTGCGCTTGG
CACAGCACGGGAAGCAGGCGCTGGACAGTCTCGAGTGCCTGTTTCCCGCCAATGTTGGAGGCGATTGCCA
CGACCTGCTCTGGGGTTAAGCGAGACGCGCTAGGACGGCATCTATATAAGGGCGAATTCCAGCACACTGG
CGGCCGTTACTAGTGGATCCGAGCTCGGTACCAAGCTTGGCGTAATCATGGTCATAGCTGTTTCCTGTGT
GAAATTGTTATCCGCTCACAATTCCACACAACATACGAGCCGGAAGCATAAAGTGTAAAGCCTGGGGTGC
CTAATGAGTGAGCTAACTCACATTAATTGCGTTGCGCTCACTGCCCGCTTTCCAGTCGGGAAACCTGTCG
TGCCAGCTGCATTAATGAATCGGCCAACGCGCGGGGAGAGGCGGTTTGCGTATTGGGCGCTCTTCCGCTT
CCTCGCTCACTGACTCGCTGCGCTCGGTCGTTCGGCTGCGGCGAGCGGTATCAGCTCACTCAAAGGCGGT
AATACGGTTATCCACAGAATCAGGGGATAACGCAGGAAAGAACATGTGAGCAAAAGGCCAGCAAAAGGCC
AGGAACCGTAAAAAAGGCCGCGTTCT
