[The description below was written by a language model from this plasmid's Addgene catalogue record.]
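Description:
II-ACGA is a bacterial cloning plasmid built on the commercial pCRII-TOPO backbone (about 4 kb without insert), carrying a 426 bp synthetic insert introduced by TOPO cloning. It is a high-copy plasmid propagated in E. coli and is selectable with both ampicillin and kanamycin, consistent with the dual resistance markers of the pCRII-TOPO vector. The insert sits in the TOPO cloning site, where it can be sequenced from the flanking T7 and M13 reverse primer sites. No feature table accompanies the record, so the exact layout of origins, markers and insert orientation is not documented here.

The record gives no functional description of the insert beyond its name and synthetic origin, but the associated publication describes a TALEN genome-editing system for generating human stem cell-based disease models. In that context, the name most plausibly denotes a pre-assembled module of TAL effector repeats recognising the four-base sequence A-C-G-A, with the "II" prefix indicating the position that the module occupies in a hierarchical assembly scheme. An insert of 426 bp is consistent with roughly four repeat units of about 34 amino acids each plus flanking sequence. This reading is an inference from the name, size and publication title, not something the record states. On that reading, the plasmid has no expression function of its own in mammalian cells and serves as one member of a library of storage clones. Repeat blocks from such clones would be excised or amplified and joined in order to build full-length custom TALEN DNA-binding arrays in a separate destination vector.
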