Addgene plasmid #43243: II-ACGA
Depositing lab: Chad Cowan & Kiran Musunuru. Depositing organization: Harvard University. Publication: A TALEN Genome-Editing System for Generating Human Stem Cell-Based Disease Models. Ding Q, Lee YK, Schaefer EA, Peters DT, Veres A, Kim K, Kuperwasser N, Motola DL, Meissner TB, Hendriks WT, Trevisan M, Gupta RM, Moisan A, Banks E, Friesen M, Schinzel RT, Xia F, Tang A, Xia Y, Figueroa E, Wann A, Ahfeldt T, Daheron L, Zhang F, Rubin LL, Peng LF, Chung RT, Musunuru K, Cowan CA. Cell Stem Cell. 2012 Dec 12. pii: S1934-5909(12)00645-5. doi: 10.1016/j.stem.2012.11.011. PubMed 23246482.
Backbone
  Vector backbone: pCRII-TOPO
  Backbone manufacturer: Invitrogen
  Backbone size w/o insert (bp): 3973
  Vector type: Bacterial Cloning
Growth in bacteria
  Bacterial resistance: Ampicillin and Kanamycin, 100 & 50 μg/mL
  Growth temperature: 37°C
  Growth strain: Top10
  Copy number: High Copy
Gene/Insert
  Gene/Insert name: II-ACGA
  Species: Synthetic
  Insert size (bp): 426
  Cloning method: TOPO Cloning
  Sequencing primers: 5′ T7; 3′ M13-rev
Terms and licenses: Academic/Nonprofit Terms; Industry Terms: Not Available to Industry
How to cite: II-ACGA was a gift from Chad Cowan & Kiran Musunuru (Addgene plasmid # 43243 ; http://n2t.net/addgene:43243 ; RRID:Addgene_43243)
